Addgene plasmid #139058: pLV-EF1alpha-CSF2-218-PDGFR
Purpose: A lentivirus vector to integrate a surface membrane anchored human CSF2 gene
Depositing lab: Tao Liu. Depositing organization: Peking University. Publication: Construction and Screening of a Lentiviral Secretome Library. Liu T, Jia P, Ma H, Reed SA, Luo X, Larman HB, Schultz PG. Cell Chem Biol. 2017 Jun 22;24(6):767-771.e3. doi: 10.1016/j.chembiol.2017.05.017. Epub 2017 Jun 9. PubMed 28602759.
Backbone
  Vector backbone: pLV-EF1alpha
  Vector type: Lentiviral
Growth in bacteria
  Bacterial resistance: Ampicillin, 100 μg/mL
  Growth temperature: 37°C
  Growth strain: NEB Stable
  Copy number: High Copy
Gene/Insert
  Gene/Insert name: colony stimulating factor 2 (CSF2)
  Species: H. sapiens (human)
  Entrez Gene: CSF2 (a.k.a. CSF, GMCSF)
  Cloning method: Restriction Enzyme; 5′ cloning site Unknown (unknown if destroyed); 3′ cloning site Unknown (unknown if destroyed)
Terms and licenses: Academic/Nonprofit Terms; Industry Terms: Not Available to Industry
How to cite: pLV-EF1alpha-CSF2-218-PDGFR was a gift from Tao Liu (Addgene plasmid # 139058 ; http://n2t.net/addgene:139058 ; RRID:Addgene_139058)
