[The description below was written by a language model from this plasmid's Addgene catalogue record and pLannotate feature annotations shown in this document.]
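Description:
pLV-EF1alpha-CSF2-218-PDGFR is a lentiviral transfer plasmid of about 9.9 kb, built on the pLV-EF1alpha backbone, that integrates a membrane-anchored form of human colony stimulating factor 2 (CSF2, also called GM-CSF) into mammalian cells. In bacteria it is maintained through a high-copy ColE1/pUC-type origin and selected with ampicillin via the β-lactamase gene; an f1 origin is also present. Outside the viral region, an SV40/EM7 dual-promoter cassette drives the Sh ble gene, which confers resistance to bleomycin-family drugs such as Zeocin. Because it lies beyond the 3' LTR, this marker would not be carried into the integrated provirus.

The viral genome is transcribed from a CMV enhancer/promoter fused to a truncated HIV-1 5' LTR, an arrangement typical of Tat-independent packaging systems. It is followed by the Ψ packaging signal with a gag fragment, the Rev response element for nuclear export of the genomic RNA, and the cPPT/CTS, which aids nuclear import of the reverse-transcribed genome. The internal expression cassette uses the strong constitutive EF-1α promoter to drive the CSF2 coding sequence, which is flanked by attB1 and attB2 fragments suggesting the gene was transferred by Gateway-type recombination, although the record lists restriction cloning. Downstream lie a TEV protease cleavage site and the PDGFRβ transmembrane domain, so the cytokine should be displayed tethered to the cell surface rather than secreted. The "218" in the name presumably denotes a linker, but it is not annotated. A WPRE enhances transcript expression, followed by the 3' LTR and a bGH polyadenylation signal. The construct derives from work on a lentiviral secretome library, in which surface-tethered secreted proteins are screened for effects on the cells expressing them.
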