Features (pLannotate 1.2.2; 34 found; start..end, strand, type, name):
    192..571     +  enhancer       CMV enhancer: human cytomegalovirus immediate early enhancer
    572..771     +  promoter       CMV promoter: human cytomegalovirus (CMV) immediate early promoter
    789..969     +  LTR            5' LTR (truncated): truncated 5' long terminal repeat (LTR) from HIV-1
   1016..1141    +  misc_feature   HIV-1 Ψ: packaging signal of human immunodeficiency virus type 1
   1125..1488    +  CDS            HIV-1 gag (fragment): gag protein from human immunodeficiency virus 1; gag
   1634..1867    +  misc_feature   RRE: The Rev response element (RRE) of HIV-1 allows for Rev-dependent mRNA export from the nucleus to the cytoplasm.
   2244..2344    +  CDS            Rev (fragment): human immunodeficiency virus 1 (HIV-1) Rev protein; rev; enhances nuclear export of unspliced and incompletely spliced viral mRNAs
   2394..2511    +  misc_feature   cPPT/CTS: central polypurine tract and central termination sequence of HIV-1
   2561..3723    +  promoter       EF-1α promoter: strong constitutive promoter for human elongation factor EF-1α
   3742..3759    +  protein_bind   attB1 (fragment): mutant version of attB; core recombination site for the Gateway® BP reaction BP Clonase™
   3768..4199    +  CDS            CSF2 (sequence partly withheld): CSF2_HUMAN - Also known as GMCSF. Experimental evidence at protein level: Swiss-Prot protein existence level 1. Cytokine that stimulates the growth and differentiation of hematopoietic precursor cells from various lineages, including granulocytes, macrophages, eosinophils and erythrocytes. From Homo sapiens (Human).
   4207..4224    -  protein_bind   attB2 (fragment): mutant version of attB; core recombination site for the Gateway® BP reaction BP Clonase™
   4281..4301    +  CDS            TEV site: tobacco etch virus (TEV) protease recognition and cleavage site
   4311..4457    +  CDS            PDGFRβ TM domain: transmembrane domain from platelet derived growth factor receptor beta
   4488..4511    +  misc_feature   MCS (fragment): pBluescript multiple cloning site
   4511..5099    +  misc_feature   WPRE: woodchuck hepatitis virus posttranscriptional regulatory element
   5036..5617    +  CDS            nef (fragment): NEF_HV1H2 - Experimental evidence at protein level: Swiss-Prot protein existence level 1. Extracellular Nef protein targets CD4(+) T-lymphocytes for apoptosis by interacting with CXCR4 surface receptors. From Human immunodeficiency virus type 1 group M subtype B (isolate HXB2) (HIV-1).
   5624..5804    +  LTR            5' LTR (truncated): truncated 5' long terminal repeat (LTR) from HIV-1
   5836..6060    +  polyA_signal   bGH poly(A) signal: bovine growth hormone polyadenylation signal
   6064..6085    +  promoter       SV40 promoter (fragment): SV40 enhancer and early promoter
   6106..6534    +  rep_origin     f1 ori (sequence partly withheld): f1 bacteriophage origin of replication; arrow indicates direction of (+) strand synthesis
   6548..6877    +  promoter       SV40 promoter: SV40 enhancer and early promoter
   6925..6972    +  promoter       EM7 promoter: synthetic bacterial promoter&nbsp
   6991..7365    +  CDS            BleoR: antibiotic-binding protein; Sh ble from Streptoalloteichus hindustanus; confers resistance to bleomycin, phleomycin, and Zeocin™
   7375..7500    +  CDS            ble (fragment): BLE_KLEPN - Experimental evidence at protein level: Swiss-Prot protein existence level 1. Binding protein with a strong affinity to the bleomycin family of antibiotics. Binds to CL990; an antimitotic-antibiotic compound. From Klebsiella pneumoniae.
   7495..7616    +  polyA_signal   SV40 poly(A) signal: SV40 polyadenylation signal
   7689..7705    -  protein_bind   lac operator: The lac repressor binds to the lac operator to inhibit transcription in E. coli. This inhibition can be relieved by adding lactose or isopropyl-β-D-thiogalactopyranoside (IPTG). lac repressor encoded by lacI
   7713..7743    -  promoter       lac promoter: promoter for the E. coli lac operon
   7758..7779    -  protein_bind   CAP binding site: CAP binding activates transcription in the presence of cAMP. E. coli catabolite activator protein
   7792..7884    -  CDS            lacI (fragment): lac repressor; lacI; The lac repressor binds to the lac operator to inhibit transcription in E. coli. This inhibition can be relieved by adding lactose or isopropyl-β-D-thiogalactopyranoside (IPTG).
   8067..8655    -  rep_origin     ori: high-copy-number ColE1/pMB1/pBR322/pUC origin of replication
   8826..9686    -  CDS            AmpR: β-lactamase; bla; confers resistance to ampicillin, carbenicillin, and related antibiotics
   9687..9791    -  promoter       AmpR promoter: bla
   9850..37      -  misc_feature   bom (fragment) (across the origin): basis of mobility region from pBR322
>Addgene plasmid #139058 | pLV-EF1alpha-CSF2-218-PDGFR | addgene full sequence | sequence record 273650 | Addgene NGS Result
TACAATCTGCTCTGATGCCGCATAGTTAAGCCAGTATCTGCTCCCTGCTTGTGTGTTGGAGGTCGCTGAG
TAGTGCGCGAGCAAAATTTAAGCTACAACAAGGCAAGGCTTGACCGACAATTGCATGAAGAATCTGCTTA
GGGTTAGGCGTTTTGCGCTGCTTCGCGATGTACGGGCCAGATATACGCGTTGACATTGATTATTGACTAG
TTATTAATAGTAATCAATTACGGGGTCATTAGTTCATAGCCCATATATGGAGTTCCGCGTTACATAACTT
ACGGTAAATGGCCCGCCTGGCTGACCGCCCAACGACCCCCGCCCATTGACGTCAATAATGACGTATGTTC
CCATAGTAACGCCAATAGGGACTTTCCATTGACGTCAATGGGTGGAGTATTTACGGTAAACTGCCCACTT
GGCAGTACATCAAGTGTATCATATGCCAAGTACGCCCCCTATTGACGTCAATGACGGTAAATGGCCCGCC
TGGCATTATGCCCAGTACATGACCTTATGGGACTTTCCTACTTGGCAGTACATCTACGTATTAGTCATCG
CTATTACCATGGTGATGCGGTTTTGGCAGTACATCAATGGGCGTGGATAGCGGTTTGACTCACGGGGATT
TCCAAGTCTCCACCCCATTGACGTCAATGGGAGTTTGTTTTGGCACCAAAATCAACGGGACTTTCCAAAA
TGTCGTAACAACTCCGCCCCATTGACGCAAATGGGCGGTAGGCGTGTACGGTGGGAGGTCTATATAAGCA
GCGCGTTTTGCCTGTACTGGGTCTCTCTGGTTAGACCAGATCTGAGCCTGGGAGCTCTCTGGCTAACTAG
GGAACCCACTGCTTAAGCCTCAATAAAGCTTGCCTTGAGTGCTTCAAGTAGTGTGTGCCCGTCTGTTGTG
TGACTCTGGTAACTAGAGATCCCTCAGACCCTTTTAGTCAGTGTGGAAAATCTCTAGCAGTGGCGCCCGA
ACAGGGACTTGAAAGCGAAAGGGAAACCAGAGGAGCTCTCTCGACGCAGGACTCGGCTTGCTGAAGCGCG
CACGGCAAGAGGCGAGGGGCGGCGACTGGTGAGTACGCCAAAAATTTTGACTAGCGGAGGCTAGAAGGAG
AGAGATGGGTGCGAGAGCGTCAGTATTAAGCGGGGGAGAATTAGATCGCGATGGGAAAAAATTCGGTTAA
GGCCAGGGGGAAAGAAAAAATATAAATTAAAACATATAGTATGGGCAAGCAGGGAGCTAGAACGATTCGC
AGTTAATCCTGGCCTGTTAGAAACATCAGAAGGCTGTAGACAAATACTGGGACAGCTACAACCATCCCTT
CAGACAGGATCAGAAGAACTTAGATCATTATATAATACAGTAGCAACCCTCTATTGTGTGCATCAAAGGA
TAGAGATAAAAGACACCAAGGAAGCTTTAGACAAGATAGAGGAAGAGCAAAACAAAAGTAAGACCACCGC
ACAGCAAGCGGCCGCTGATCTTCAGACCTGGAGGAGGAGATATGAGGGACAATTGGAGAAGTGAATTATA
TAAATATAAAGTAGTAAAAATTGAACCATTAGGAGTAGCACCCACCAAGGCAAAGAGAAGAGTGGTGCAG
AGAGAAAAAAGAGCAGTGGGAATAGGAGCTTTGTTCCTTGGGTTCTTGGGAGCAGCAGGAAGCACTATGG
GCGCAGCGTCAATGACGCTGACGGTACAGGCCAGACAATTATTGTCTGGTATAGTGCAGCAGCAGAACAA
TTTGCTGAGGGCTATTGAGGCGCAACAGCATCTGTTGCAACTCACAGTCTGGGGCATCAAGCAGCTCCAG
GCAAGAATCCTGGCTGTGGAAAGATACCTAAAGGATCAACAGCTCCTGGGGATTTGGGGTTGCTCTGGAA
AACTCATTTGCACCACTGCTGTGCCTTGGAATGCTAGTTGGAGTAATAAATCTCTGGAACAGATTTGGAA
TCACACGACCTGGATGGAGTGGGACAGAGAAATTAACAATTACACAAGCTTAATACACTCCTTAATTGAA
GAATCGCAAAACCAGCAAGAAAAGAATGAACAAGAATTATTGGAATTAGATAAATGGGCAAGTTTGTGGA
ATTGGTTTAACATAACAAATTGGCTGTGGTATATAAAATTATTCATAATGATAGTAGGAGGCTTGGTAGG
TTTAAGAATAGTTTTTGCTGTACTTTCTATAGTGAATAGAGTTAGGCAGGGATATTCACCATTATCGTTT
CAGACCCACCTCCCAACCCCGAGGGGACCCGACAGGCCCGAAGGAATAGAAGAAGAAGGTGGAGAGAGAG
ACAGAGACAGATCCATTCGATTAGTGAACGGATCGGCACTGCGTGCGCCAATTCTGCAGACAAATGGCAG
TATTCATCCACAATTTTAAAAGAAAAGGGGGGATTGGGGGGTACAGTGCAGGGGAAAGAATAGTAGACAT
AATAGCAACAGACATACAAACTAAAGAATTACAAAAACAAATTACAAAAATTCAAAATTTTCGGGTTTAT
TACAGGGACAGCAGAGATCCAGTTTGGTTAATTAACGTGAGGCTCCGGTGCCCGTCAGTGGGCAGAGCGC
ACATCGCCCACAGTCCCCGAGAAGTTGGGGGGAGGGGTCGGCAATTGAACCGGTGCCTAGAGAAGGTGGC
GCGGGGTAAACTGGGAAAGTGATGTCGTGTACTGGCTCCGCCTTTTTCCCGAGGGTGGGGGAGAACCGTA
TATAAGTGCAGTAGTCGCCGTGAACGTTCTTTTTCGCAACGGGTTTGCCGCCAGAACACAGGTAAGTGCC
GTGTGTGGTTCCCGCGGGCCTGGCCTCTTTACGGGTTATGGCCCTTGCGTGCCTTGAATTACTTCCACCT
GGCTCCAGTACGTGATTCTTGATCCCGAGCTGGAGCCAGGGGCGGGCCTTGCGCTTTAGGAGCCCCTTCG
CCTCGTGCTTGAGTTGAGGCCTGGCCTGGGCGCTGGGGCCGCCGCGTGCGAATCTGGTGGCACCTTCGCG
CCTGTCTCGCTGCTTTCGATAAGTCTCTAGCCATTTAAAATTTTTGATGACCTGCTGCGACGCTTTTTTT
CTGGCAAGATAGTCTTGTAAATGCGGGCCAGGATCTGCACACTGGTATTTCGGTTTTTGGGGCCGCGGGC
GGCGACGGGGCCCGTGCGTCCCAGCGCACATGTTCGGCGAGGCGGGGCCTGCGAGCGCGGCCACCGAGAA
TCGGACGGGGGTAGTCTCAAGCTGGCCGGCCTGCTCTGGTGCCTGGCCTCGCGCCGCCGTGTATCGCCCC
GCCCTGGGCGGCAAGGCTGGCCCGGTCGGCACCAGTTGCGTGAGCGGAAAGATGGCCGCTTCCCGGCCCT
GCTCCAGGGGGCTCAAAATGGAGGACGCGGCGCTCGGGAGAGCGGGCGGGTGAGTCACCCACACAAAGGA
AAGGGGCCTTTCCGTCCTCAGCCGTCGCTTCATGTGACTCCACGGAGTACCGGGCGCCGTCCAGGCACCT
CGATTAGTTCTGGAGCTTTTGGAGTACGTCGTCTTTAGGTTGGGGGGAGGGGTTTTATGCGATGGAGTTT
CCCCACACTGAGTGGGTGGAGACTGAAGTTAGGCCAGCTTGGCACTTGATGTAATTCTCCTTGGAATTTG
CCCTTTTTGAGTTTGGATCTTGGTTCATTCTCAAGCCTCAGACAGTGGTTCAAAGTTTTTTTCTTCCATT
TCAGGTGTCGTGAACACGTGGTCGTCTAGAACAAGTTTGTACAAAAAAGTTGGCACCATGTGGCTGCAGA
GCCTGCTGCTCTTGGGCACTGTGGCCTGCAGCATCTCTGCACCCGCC
[363 nt withheld, positions 3828-4190]
GTCCAGGAGTTGCCAACTTTCTTGTACAAAGTGGTTGGCTCCACCAGCGGCAGCGGCAAGCCAGGCTCCG
GCGAAGGCAGCACCAAAGGCGAAAACCTGTATTTTCAGGGCGATCTGAATGCTGTGGGCCAGGACACGCA
GGAGGTCATCGTGGTGCCACACTCCTTGCCCTTTAAGGTGGTGGTGATCTCAGCCATCCTGGCCCTGGTG
GTGCTCACCATCATCTCCCTTATCATCCTCATCATGCTTTGGCAGAAGAAGCCACGTATAGGGATCCGTT
GATAAGGATCCGTTAACAATTCGATATCAAGCTTATCGATAATCAACCTCTGGATTACAAAATTTGTGAA
AGATTGACTGGTATTCTTAACTATGTTGCTCCTTTTACGCTATGTGGATACGCTGCTTTAATGCCTTTGT
ATCATGCTATTGCTTCCCGTATGGCTTTCATTTTCTCCTCCTTGTATAAATCCTGGTTGCTGTCTCTTTA
TGAGGAGTTGTGGCCCGTTGTCAGGCAACGTGGCGTGGTGTGCACTGTGTTTGCTGACGCAACCCCCACT
GGTTGGGGCATTGCCACCACCTGTCAGCTCCTTTCCGGGACTTTCGCTTTCCCCCTCCCTATTGCCACGG
CGGAACTCATCGCCGCCTGCCTTGCCCGCTGCTGGACAGGGGCTCGGCTGTTGGGCACTGACAATTCCGT
GGTGTTGTCGGGGAAATCATCGTCCTTTCCTTGGCTGCTCGCCTGTGTTGCCACCTGGATTCTGCGCGGG
ACGTCCTTCTGCTACGTCCCTTCGGCCCTCAATCCAGCGGACCTTCCTTCCCGCGGCCTGCTGCCGGCTC
TGCGGCCTCTTCCGCGTCTTCGCCTTCGCCCTCAGACGAGTCGGATCTCCCTTTGGGCCGCCTCCCCGCA
TCGATACCGTCGACCTCGAGACCTAGAAAAACATGGAGCAATCACAAGTAGCAATACAGCAGCTACCAAT
GCTGATTGTGCCTGGCTAGAAGCACAAGAGGAGGAGGAGGTGGGTTTTCCAGTCACACCTCAGGTACCTT
TAAGACCAATGACTTACAAGGCAGCTGTAGATCTTAGCCACTTTTTAAAAGAAAAGGGGGGACTGGAAGG
GCTAATTCACTCCCAACGAAGACAAGATATCCTTGATCTGTGGATCTACCACACACAAGGCTACTTCCCT
GATTGGCAGAACTACACACCAGGGCCAGGGATCAGATATCCACTGACCTTTGGATGGTGCTACAAGCTAG
TACCAGTTGAGCAAGAGAAGGTAGAAGAAGCCAATGAAGGAGAGAACACCCGCTTGTTACACCCTGTGAG
CCTGCATGGGATGGATGACCCGGAGAGAGAAGTATTAGAGTGGAGGTTTGACAGCCGCCTAGCATTTCAT
CACATGGCCCGAGAGCTGCATCCGGACTGTACTGGGTCTCTCTGGTTAGACCAGATCTGAGCCTGGGAGC
TCTCTGGCTAACTAGGGAACCCACTGCTTAAGCCTCAATAAAGCTTGCCTTGAGTGCTTCAAGTAGTGTG
TGCCCGTCTGTTGTGTGACTCTGGTAACTAGAGATCCCTCAGACCCTTTTAGTCAGTGTGGAAAATCTCT
AGCAGGGCCCGTTTAAACCCGCTGATCAGCCTCGACTGTGCCTTCTAGTTGCCAGCCATCTGTTGTTTGC
CCCTCCCCCGTGCCTTCCTTGACCCTGGAAGGTGCCACTCCCACTGTCCTTTCCTAATAAAATGAGGAAA
TTGCATCGCATTGTCTGAGTAGGTGTCATTCTATTCTGGGGGGTGGGGTGGGGCAGGACAGCAAGGGGGA
GGATTGGGAAGACAATAGCAGGCATGCTGGGGATGCGGTGGGCTCTATGGCTTCTGAGGCGGAAAGAACC
AGCTGGGGCTCTAGGGGGTATCCCC
[124 nt withheld, positions 6106-6229]
C
[91 nt withheld, positions 6231-6321]
A
[49 nt withheld, positions 6323-6371]
CCTTTGACGTTGGAGTCCACGTTCTTT
[37 nt withheld, positions 6399-6435]
ACCCTATCTCGGTCTATTCTTTTGATTTATAAGGGATTTTGCCGATTTCGGCCTATTGGTTAAAAAATGA
GCTGATTTAACAAAAATTTAACGCGAATTAATTCTGTGGAATGTGTGTCAGTTAGGGTGTGGAAAGTCCC
CAGGCTCCCCAGCAGGCAGAAGTATGCAAAGCATGCATCTCAATTAGTCAGCAACCAGGTGTGGAAAGTC
CCCAGGCTCCCCAGCAGGCAGAAGTATGCAAAGCATGCATCTCAATTAGTCAGCAACCATAGTCCCGCCC
CTAACTCCGCCCATCCCGCCCCTAACTCCGCCCAGTTCCGCCCATTCTCCGCCCCATGGCTGACTAATTT
TTTTTATTTATGCAGAGGCCGAGGCCGCCTCTGCCTCTGAGCTATTCCAGAAGTAGTGAGGAGGCTTTTT
TGGAGGCCTAGGCTTTTGCAAAAAGCTCCCGGGAGCTTGTATATCCATTTTCGGATCTGATCAGCACGTG
TTGACAATTAATCATCGGCATAGTATATCGGCATAGTATAATACGACAAGGTGAGGAACTAAACCATGGC
CAAGTTGACCAGTGCCGTTCCGGTGCTCACCGCGCGCGACGTCGCCGGAGCGGTCGAGTTCTGGACCGAC
CGGCTCGGGTTCTCCCGGGACTTCGTGGAGGACGACTTCGCCGGTGTGGTCCGGGACGACGTGACCCTGT
TCATCAGCGCGGTCCAGGACCAGGTGGTGCCGGACAACACCCTGGCCTGGGTGTGGGTGCGCGGCCTGGA
CGAGCTGTACGCCGAGTGGTCGGAGGTCGTGTCCACGAACTTCCGGGACGCCTCCGGGCCGGCCATGACC
GAGATCGGCGAGCAGCCGTGGGGGCGGGAGTTCGCCCTGCGCGACCCGGCCGGCAACTGCGTGCACTTCG
TGGCCGAGGAGCAGGACTGACACGTGCTACGAGATTTCGATTCCACCGCCGCCTTCTATGAAAGGTTGGG
CTTCGGAATCGTTTTCCGGGACGCCGGCTGGATGATCCTCCAGCGCGGGGATCTCATGCTGGAGTTCTTC
GCCCACCCCAACTTGTTTATTGCAGCTTATAATGGTTACAAATAAAGCAATAGCATCACAAATTTCACAA
ATAAAGCATTTTTTTCACTGCATTCTAGTTGTGGTTTGTCCAAACTCATCAATGTATCTTATCATGTCTG
TATACCGTCGACCTCTAGCTAGAGCTTGGCGTAATCATGGTCATAGCTGTTTCCTGTGTGAAATTGTTAT
CCGCTCACAATTCCACACAACATACGAGCCGGAAGCATAAAGTGTAAAGCCTGGGGTGCCTAATGAGTGA
GCTAACTCACATTAATTGCGTTGCGCTCACTGCCCGCTTTCCAGTCGGGAAACCTGTCGTGCCAGCTGCA
TTAATGAATCGGCCAACGCGCGGGGAGAGGCGGTTTGCGTATTGGGCGCTCTTCCGCTTCCTCGCTCACT
GACTCGCTGCGCTCGGTCGTTCGGCTGCGGCGAGCGGTATCAGCTCACTCAAAGGCGGTAATACGGTTAT
CCACAGAATCAGGGGATAACGCAGGAAAGAACATGTGAGCAAAAGGCCAGCAAAAGGCCAGGAACCGTAA
AAAGGCCGCGTTGCTGGCGTTTTTCCATAGGCTCCGCCCCCCTGACGAGCATCACAAAAATCGACGCTCA
AGTCAGAGGTGGCGAAACCCGACAGGACTATAAAGATACCAGGCGTTTCCCCCTGGAAGCTCCCTCGTGC
GCTCTCCTGTTCCGACCCTGCCGCTTACCGGATACCTGTCCGCCTTTCTCCCTTCGGGAAGCGTGGCGCT
TTCTCATAGCTCACGCTGTAGGTATCTCAGTTCGGTGTAGGTCGTTCGCTCCAAGCTGGGCTGTGTGCAC
GAACCCCCCGTTCAGCCCGACCGCTGCGCCTTATCCGGTAACTATCGTCTTGAGTCCAACCCGGTAAGAC
ACGACTTATCGCCACTGGCAGCAGCCACTGGTAACAGGATTAGCAGAGCGAGGTATGTAGGCGGTGCTAC
AGAGTTCTTGAAGTGGTGGCCTAACTACGGCTACACTAGAAGAACAGTATTTGGTATCTGCGCTCTGCTG
AAGCCAGTTACCTTCGGAAAAAGAGTTGGTAGCTCTTGATCCGGCAAACAAACCACCGCTGGTAGCGGTG
GTTTTTTTGTTTGCAAGCAGCAGATTACGCGCAGAAAAAAAGGATCTCAAGAAGATCCTTTGATCTTTTC
TACGGGGTCTGACGCTCAGTGGAACGAAAACTCACGTTAAGGGATTTTGGTCATGAGATTATCAAAAAGG
ATCTTCACCTAGATCCTTTTAAATTAAAAATGAAGTTTTAAATCAATCTAAAGTATATATGAGTAAACTT
GGTCTGACAGTTACCAATGCTTAATCAGTGAGGCACCTATCTCAGCGATCTGTCTATTTCGTTCATCCAT
AGTTGCCTGACTCCCCGTCGTGTAGATAACTACGATACGGGAGGGCTTACCATCTGGCCCCAGTGCTGCA
ATGATACCGCGAGACCCACGCTCACCGGCTCCAGATTTATCAGCAATAAACCAGCCAGCCGGAAGGGCCG
AGCGCAGAAGTGGTCCTGCAACTTTATCCGCCTCCATCCAGTCTATTAATTGTTGCCGGGAAGCTAGAGT
AAGTAGTTCGCCAGTTAATAGTTTGCGCAACGTTGTTGCCATTGCTACAGGCATCGTGGTGTCACGCTCG
TCGTTTGGTATGGCTTCATTCAGCTCCGGTTCCCAACGATCAAGGCGAGTTACATGATCCCCCATGTTGT
GCAAAAAAGCGGTTAGCTCCTTCGGTCCTCCGATCGTTGTCAGAAGTAAGTTGGCCGCAGTGTTATCACT
CATGGTTATGGCAGCACTGCATAATTCTCTTACTGTCATGCCATCCGTAAGATGCTTTTCTGTGACTGGT
GAGTACTCAACCAAGTCATTCTGAGAATAGTGTATGCGGCGACCGAGTTGCTCTTGCCCGGCGTCAATAC
GGGATAATACCGCGCCACATAGCAGAACTTTAAAAGTGCTCATCATTGGAAAACGTTCTTCGGGGCGAAA
ACTCTCAAGGATCTTACCGCTGTTGAGATCCAGTTCTATGTAACCCACTCGTGCACCCAACTGATCTTCA
GCATCTTTTACTTTCACCAGCGTTTCTGGGTGAGCAAAAACAGGAAGGCAAAATGCCGCAAAAAAGGGAA
TAAGGGCGACACGGAAATGTTGAATACTCATACTCTTCCTTTTTCAATATTATTGAAGCATTTATCAGGG
TTATTGTCTCATGAGCGGATACATATTTGAATGTATTTAGAAAAATAAACAAATAGGGGTTCCGCGCACA
TTTCCCCGAAAAGTGCCACCTGACGTCGACGGATCGGGAGATCTCCCGATCCCCTATGGTGCACTCTCAG
